Addgene plasmid #237168: NanoLuc-DGKb Fusion Vector
Purpose: Express NanoLuc(R)-DGKB Fusion Protein in Mammalian Cells under a CMV promoter
Depositing lab: Promega Corporation.
Backbone
  Vector backbone: pFN31K-low Nluc CMV-Hygro Flexi(R) Vector
  Vector type: Mammalian Expression
Growth in bacteria
  Bacterial resistance: Kanamycin, 50 μg/mL
  Growth temperature: 37°C
  Growth strain: DH5alpha
  Copy number: Low Copy
Gene/Insert
  Gene/Insert name: DGKB
  Species: H. sapiens (human)
  Entrez Gene: DGKB (a.k.a. DAGK2, DGK, DGK-BETA)
  Promoter: CMV
  Tag / fusion protein: NanoLuc (R) (N terminal on backbone)
  Cloning method: Other
Terms and licenses: Academic/Nonprofit Terms; Industry Terms
How to cite: NanoLuc-DGKb Fusion Vector was a gift from Promega Corporation (Addgene plasmid # 237168)
