[The description below was written by a language model from this plasmid's Addgene catalogue record and pLannotate feature annotations shown in this document.]
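Description:
NanoLuc-DGKb Fusion Vector is a mammalian expression plasmid built on the pFN31K-low Nluc CMV-Hygro Flexi backbone and designed to produce human diacylglycerol kinase beta (DGKB) fused at its N-terminus to NanoLuc luciferase. It is maintained in E. coli through a p15A origin, consistent with the low copy number listed, and is selected with kanamycin. The resistance gene is neo (nptII), placed behind tandem SV40 early and EM7 promoters and followed by a synthetic poly(A) signal. This arrangement allows the same coding sequence to be expressed in bacteria for kanamycin resistance and, in principle, in mammalian cells for neomycin-class selection. Although the backbone name includes "Hygro", no hygromycin resistance gene appears in either feature table.

The expression cassette begins with the CMV immediate-early enhancer and promoter, followed by a chimeric β-globin/immunoglobulin intron that generally improves mRNA processing and expression. A T7 promoter sits just upstream of the coding region and could support in vitro transcription. The human codon-optimized Nluc sequence is separated by a short gap, presumably a linker, from the DGKB coding sequence. The cassette continues with a multiple cloning site remnant and a partial T7 terminator, then an SV40 poly(A) signal that is annotated on the reverse strand. Other small annotated fragments (SET1, M13 ori, bom, IS1, cer) look like backbone remnants.

The two sequence records differ by 15 nt (7,045 nt from the depositor versus 7,030 nt from sequencing), and the difference falls within the annotated DGKB region. The stated purpose is CMV-driven expression of the luminescent fusion in mammalian cells. The record does not name a specific assay.
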