Features (pLannotate 1.2.2; 23 found; start..end, strand, type, name):
    140..517     +  enhancer       CMV enhancer: human cytomegalovirus immediate early enhancer
    519..718     +  promoter       CMV promoter: human cytomegalovirus (CMV) immediate early promoter
    857..989     +  intron         chimeric intron: chimera between introns from human β-globin and immunoglobulin heavy chain genes
   1033..1051    +  promoter       T7 promoter: promoter for bacteriophage T7 RNA polymerase
   1065..1577    +  CDS            Nluc: NanoLuc® luciferase human codon-optimized
   1599..4010    +  CDS            DGKB (sequence withheld): DGKB_HUMAN - Also known as DAGK2, KIAA0718. Experimental evidence at protein level: Swiss-Prot protein existence level 1. [Isoform 2]: Does not associate with membranes but has a diacylglycerol kinase activity. From Homo sapiens (Human).
   4019..4074    +  misc_feature   MCS: pUC18/19 multiple cloning site
   4081..4130    +  CDS            SET1 (fragment): solubility-enhancement tag derived from T7 phage gene 10B
   4138..4157    +  terminator     T7 terminator (fragment): transcription terminator for bacteriophage T7 RNA polymerase
   4179..4300    -  polyA_signal   SV40 poly(A) signal: SV40 polyadenylation signal
   4323..4391    -  CDS            large T antigen (fragment): large T antigen from SV40 (simian virus 40)
   4396..4428    +  rep_origin     M13 ori (fragment): M13 bacteriophage origin of replication; arrow indicates direction of (+) strand synthesis
   4429..4480    -  misc_feature   bom (fragment): basis of mobility region from pBR322
   4545..4902    +  promoter       SV40 promoter: SV40 enhancer and early promoter
   4917..4964    +  promoter       EM7 promoter: synthetic bacterial promoter&nbsp
   4996..5787    +  CDS            neo: KKA2_KLEPN - Also known as kan, nptII. Experimental evidence at protein level: Swiss-Prot protein existence level 1. Resistance to kanamycin, neomycin, paromomycin, ribostamycin, butirosin and gentamicin B. From Klebsiella pneumoniae.
   5854..5902    +  polyA_signal   poly(A) signal: synthetic polyadenylation signal
   5931..5947    -  promoter       tet promoter (fragment): E. coli promoter for tetracycline efflux protein gene
   6059..6604    +  rep_origin     p15A ori: Plasmids containing the medium-copy-number p15A origin of replication can be propagated in E. coli cells that contain a second plasmid with the ColE1 origin.
   6692..6747    +  rep_origin     RSF ori (fragment): Plasmids containing the RSF 1030 origin of replication can be propagated in E. coli cells that contain additional plasmids with compatible origins.
   6846..6872    -  misc_feature   bom (fragment): basis of mobility region from pBR322
   6866..6913    -  mobile_element IS1 (fragment): prokaryotic transposable element IS1
   6921..6992    +  misc_feature   cer region (fragment): ColE1-derived recombination site that helps to maintain plasmids as monomers
>Addgene plasmid #237168 | NanoLuc-DGKb Fusion Vector | depositor full sequence | sequence record 470770 | NanoLuc-DGKb Fusion Vector sequence 7045 bps
TCAATATTGGCCATTAGCCATATTATTCATTGGTTATATAGCATAAATCAATATTGGCTATTGGCCATTG
CATACGTTGTATCTATATCATAATATGTACATTTATATTGGCTCATGTCCAATATGACCGCCATGTTGGC
ATTGATTATTGACTAGTTATTAATAGTAATCAATTACGGGGTCATTAGTTCATAGCCCATATATGGAGTT
CCGCGTTACATAACTTACGGTAAATGGCCCGCCTGGCTGACCGCCCAACGACCCCCGCCCATTGACGTCA
ATAATGACGTATGTTCCCATAGTAACGCCAATAGGGACTTTCCATTGACGTCAATGGGTGGAGTATTTAC
GGTAAACTGCCCACTTGGCAGTACATCAAGTGTATCATATGCCAAGTCCGCCCCCTATTGACGTCAATGA
CGGTAAATGGCCCGCCTGGCATTATGCCCAGTACATGACCTTACGGGACTTTCCTACTTGGCAGTACATC
TACGTATTAGTCATCGCTATTACCATGGTGATGCGGTTTTGGCAGTACACCAATGGGCGTGGATAGCGGT
TTGACTCACGGGGATTTCCAAGTCTCCACCCCATTGACGTCAATGGGAGTTTGTTTTGGCACCAAAATCA
ACGGGACTTTCCAAAATGTCGTAATAACCCCGCCCCGTTGACGCAAATGGGCGGTAGGCGTGTACGGTGG
GAGGTCTATATAAGCAGAGCTGGTTTAGTGAACCGTCAGATCACTAGAAGCTTTATTGCGGTAGTTTATC
ACAGTTAAATTGCTAACGCAGTCAGTGCTTCTGACACAACAGTCTCGAACTTAAGCTGCAGAAGTTGGTC
GTGAGGCACTGGGCAGGTAAGTATCAAGGTTACAAGACAGGTTTAAGGAGACCAATAGAAACTGGGCTTG
TCGAGACAGAGAAGACTCTTGCGTTTCTGATAGGCACCTATTGGTCTTACTGACATCCACTTTGCCTTTC
TCTCCACAGGTGTCCACTCCCAGTTCAATTACAGCTCTTAAGGCTAGAGTATTAATACGACTCACTATAG
GGCTAGCGCTCACCATGGTCTTCACACTCGAAGATTTCGTTGGGGACTGGCGACAGACAGCCGGCTACAA
CCTGGACCAAGTCCTTGAACAGGGAGGTGTGTCCAGTTTGTTTCAGAATCTCGGGGTGTCCGTAACTCCG
ATCCAAAGGATTGTCCTGAGCGGTGAAAATGGGCTGAAGATCGACATCCATGTCATCATCCCGTATGAAG
GTCTGAGCGGCGACCAAATGGGCCAGATCGAAAAAATTTTTAAGGTGGTGTACCCTGTGGATGATCATCA
CTTTAAGGTGATCCTGCACTATGGCACACTGGTAATCGACGGGGTTACGCCGAACATGATCGACTATTTC
GGACGGCCGTATGAAGGCATCGCCGTGTTCGACGGCAAAAAGATCACTGTAACAGGGACCCTGTGGAACG
GCAACAAAATTATCGACGAGCGCCTGATCAACCCCGACGGCTCCCTGCTGTTCCGAGTAACCATCAACGG
AGTGACCGGCTGGCGGCTGTGCGAACGCATTCTGGCGGGCTCGAGCGGCGCGATCGCC
[2412 nt withheld, positions 1599-4010]
GTTTAAACGAATTCGGGCTCGGTACCCGGGGATCCTCTAGAGTCGACCTGCAGGCATGCAAGCTGATCCG
GCTGCTAACAAAGCCCGAAAGGAAGCTGAGTTGGCTGCTGCCACCGCTGAGCAATAACTAGCATAACCCC
TTGGGGCGGCCGCTTCGAGCAGACATGATAAGATACATTGATGAGTTTGGACAAACCACAACTAGAATGC
AGTGAAAAAAATGCTTTATTTGTGAAATTTGTGATGCTATTGCTTTATTTGTAACCATTATAAGCTGCAA
TAAACAAGTTAACAACAACAATTGCATTCATTTTATGTTTCAGGTTCAGGGGGAGATGTGGGAGGTTTTT
TTAAGCAAGTAAAACCTCTACAAATGTGGTAAAATCGAATTTTAACAAAATATTAACGCTTACAATTTCC
TGATGCGGTATTTTCTCCTTACGCATCTGTGCGGTATTTCACACCGCATACGCGGATCTGCGCAGCACCA
TGGCCTGAAATAACCTCTGAAAGAGGAACTTGGTTAGGTACCTTCTGAGGCGGAAAGAACCAGCTGTGGA
ATGTGTGTCAGTTAGGGTGTGGAAAGTCCCCAGGCTCCCCAGCAGGCAGAAGTATGCAAAGCATGCATCT
CAATTAGTCAGCAACCAGGTGTGGAAAGTCCCCAGGCTCCCCAGCAGGCAGAAGTATGCAAAGCATGCAT
CTCAATTAGTCAGCAACCATAGTCCCGCCCCTAACTCCGCCCATCCCGCCCCTAACTCCGCCCAGTTCCG
CCCATTCTCCGCCCCATGGCTGACTAATTTTTTTTATTTATGCAGAGGCCGAGGCCGCCTCGGCCTCTGA
GCTATTCCAGAAGTAGTGAGGAGGCTTTTTTGGAGGCCTAGGCTTTTGCAAAAAGCTTAATTAACTGTTG
ACAATTAATCATCGGCATAGTATATCGGCATAGTATAATACGACAAGGTGAGGAACTAAACCCAGGAGGC
AGATCATGATTGAACAAGATGGATTGCACGCAGGTTCTCCGGCCGCTTGGGTGGAGAGGCTATTCGGCTA
TGACTGGGCACAACAGACAATCGGCTGCTCTGATGCCGCCGTGTTCCGGCTGTCAGCGCAGGGGCGCCCG
GTTCTTTTTGTCAAGACCGACCTGTCCGGTGCCCTGAATGAACTGCAGGACGAGGCAGCGCGGCTATCGT
GGCTGGCCACGACGGGCGTTCCTTGCGCAGCTGTGCTCGACGTTGTCACTGAAGCGGGAAGGGACTGGCT
GCTATTGGGCGAAGTGCCGGGGCAGGATCTCCTGTCATCTCACCTTGCTCCTGCCGAGAAAGTATCCATC
ATGGCTGATGCAATGCGGCGGCTGCATACGCTTGATCCGGCTACCTGCCCATTCGACCACCAAGCGAAAC
ATCGCATCGAGCGAGCACGTACTCGGATGGAAGCCGGTCTTGTCGATCAGGATGATCTGGACGAAGAGCA
TCAGGGGCTCGCGCCAGCCGAACTGTTCGCCAGGCTCAAGGCGCGCATGCCCGACGGCGAGGATCTCGTC
GTGACCCATGGCGATGCCTGCTTGCCGAATATCATGGTGGAAAATGGCCGCTTTTCTGGATTCATCGACT
GTGGCCGGCTGGGTGTGGCGGACCGCTATCAGGACATAGCGTTGGCTACCCGTGATATTGCTGAAGAGCT
TGGCGGCGAATGGGCTGACCGCTTCCTCGTGCTTTACGGTATCGCCGCTCCCGATTCGCAGCGCATCGCC
TTCTATCGCCTTCTTGACGAGTTCTTCTGAGCGGGACTCTGGGGTTCGAAATGACCGACCAAGCGACGCC
CAACCTGCCATCACGATGGCCGCAATAAAATATCTTTATTTTCATTACATCTGTGTGTTGGTTTTTTGTG
TGAATCGATAGCGATAAGGATCCGCTCATGCGATGATAAGCTGTCAAACATGAGAATTACAACTTATATC
GTATGGGGCTGACTTCAGGTGCTACATTTGAAGAGATAAATTGCACTGAAATCTAGAAATATTTTATCTG
ATTAATAAGATGATCTTCTTGAGATCGTTTTGGTCTGCGCGTAATCTCTTGCTCTGAAAACGAAAAAACC
GCCTTGCAGGGCGGTTTTTCGAAGGTTCTCTGAGCTACCAACTCTTTGAACCGAGGTAACTGGCTTGGAG
GAGCGCAGTCACCAAAACTTGTCCTTTCAGTTTAGCCTTAACCGGCGCATGACTTCAAGACTAACTCCTC
TAAATCAATTACCAGTGGCTGCTGCCAGTGGTGCTTTTGCATGTCTTTCCGGGTTGGACTCAAGACGATA
GTTACCGGATAAGGCGCAGCGGTCGGACTGAACGGGGGGTTCGTGCATACAGTCCAGCTTGGAGCGAACT
GCCTACCCGGAACTGAGTGTCAGGCGTGGAATGAGACAAACGCGGCCATAACAGCGGAATGACACCGGTA
AACCGAAAGGCAGGAACAGGAGAGCGCACGAGGGAGCCGCCAGGGGGAAACGCCTGGTATCTTTATAGTC
CTGTCGGGTTTCGCCACCACTGATTTGAGCGTCAGATTTCGTGATGCTTGTCAGGGGGGCGGAGCCTATG
GAAAAACGGCTTTGCCGCGGCCCTCTCACTTCCCTGTTAAGTATCTTCCTGGCATCTTCCAGGAAATCTC
CGCCCCGTTCGTAAGCCATTTCCGCTCGCCGCAGTCGAACGACCGAGCGTAGCGAGTCAGTGAGCGAGGA
AGCGGAATATATCCTGTATCACATATTCTGCTGACGCACCGGTGCAGCCTTTTTTCTCCTGCCACATGAA
GCACTTCACTGACACCCTCATCAGTGCCAACATAGTAAGCCAGTATACACTCCGCTAGCGCTGATGTCCG
GCGGTGCTTTTGCCGTTACGCACCACCCCGTCATGAGATTACGCGTTTTAGCGGTGCGTACAATTAAGGG
ATTATGGTAAATCCACTTACTGTCTGCCCTCGTAGCCATCGAGATAAACCGCAGTACTCCGGCCACGATG
CGTCCGGCGTAGAGGATCGAGATCT
