Features (pLannotate 1.2.2; 23 found; start..end, strand, type, name):
    140..517     +  enhancer       CMV enhancer: human cytomegalovirus immediate early enhancer
    519..718     +  promoter       CMV promoter: human cytomegalovirus (CMV) immediate early promoter
    857..989     +  intron         chimeric intron: chimera between introns from human β-globin and immunoglobulin heavy chain genes
   1033..1051    +  promoter       T7 promoter: promoter for bacteriophage T7 RNA polymerase
   1065..1577    +  CDS            Nluc: NanoLuc® luciferase human codon-optimized
   1599..3995    +  CDS            DGKB (sequence withheld): DGKB_HUMAN - Also known as DAGK2, KIAA0718. Experimental evidence at protein level: Swiss-Prot protein existence level 1. [Isoform 2]: Does not associate with membranes but has a diacylglycerol kinase activity. From Homo sapiens (Human).
   4004..4059    +  misc_feature   MCS: pUC18/19 multiple cloning site
   4066..4115    +  CDS            SET1 (fragment): solubility-enhancement tag derived from T7 phage gene 10B
   4123..4142    +  terminator     T7 terminator (fragment): transcription terminator for bacteriophage T7 RNA polymerase
   4164..4285    -  polyA_signal   SV40 poly(A) signal: SV40 polyadenylation signal
   4308..4376    -  CDS            large T antigen (fragment): large T antigen from SV40 (simian virus 40)
   4381..4413    +  rep_origin     M13 ori (fragment): M13 bacteriophage origin of replication; arrow indicates direction of (+) strand synthesis
   4414..4465    -  misc_feature   bom (fragment): basis of mobility region from pBR322
   4530..4887    +  promoter       SV40 promoter: SV40 enhancer and early promoter
   4902..4949    +  promoter       EM7 promoter: synthetic bacterial promoter&nbsp
   4981..5772    +  CDS            neo: KKA2_KLEPN - Also known as kan, nptII. Experimental evidence at protein level: Swiss-Prot protein existence level 1. Resistance to kanamycin, neomycin, paromomycin, ribostamycin, butirosin and gentamicin B. From Klebsiella pneumoniae.
   5839..5887    +  polyA_signal   poly(A) signal: synthetic polyadenylation signal
   5916..5932    -  promoter       tet promoter (fragment): E. coli promoter for tetracycline efflux protein gene
   6044..6589    +  rep_origin     p15A ori: Plasmids containing the medium-copy-number p15A origin of replication can be propagated in E. coli cells that contain a second plasmid with the ColE1 origin.
   6677..6732    +  rep_origin     RSF ori (fragment): Plasmids containing the RSF 1030 origin of replication can be propagated in E. coli cells that contain additional plasmids with compatible origins.
   6831..6857    -  misc_feature   bom (fragment): basis of mobility region from pBR322
   6851..6898    -  mobile_element IS1 (fragment): prokaryotic transposable element IS1
   6906..6977    +  misc_feature   cer region (fragment): ColE1-derived recombination site that helps to maintain plasmids as monomers
>Addgene plasmid #237168 | NanoLuc-DGKb Fusion Vector | addgene full sequence | sequence record 474729 | Addgene NGS Result
TCAATATTGGCCATTAGCCATATTATTCATTGGTTATATAGCATAAATCAATATTGGCTATTGGCCATTG
CATACGTTGTATCTATATCATAATATGTACATTTATATTGGCTCATGTCCAATATGACCGCCATGTTGGC
ATTGATTATTGACTAGTTATTAATAGTAATCAATTACGGGGTCATTAGTTCATAGCCCATATATGGAGTT
CCGCGTTACATAACTTACGGTAAATGGCCCGCCTGGCTGACCGCCCAACGACCCCCGCCCATTGACGTCA
ATAATGACGTATGTTCCCATAGTAACGCCAATAGGGACTTTCCATTGACGTCAATGGGTGGAGTATTTAC
GGTAAACTGCCCACTTGGCAGTACATCAAGTGTATCATATGCCAAGTCCGCCCCCTATTGACGTCAATGA
CGGTAAATGGCCCGCCTGGCATTATGCCCAGTACATGACCTTACGGGACTTTCCTACTTGGCAGTACATC
TACGTATTAGTCATCGCTATTACCATGGTGATGCGGTTTTGGCAGTACACCAATGGGCGTGGATAGCGGT
TTGACTCACGGGGATTTCCAAGTCTCCACCCCATTGACGTCAATGGGAGTTTGTTTTGGCACCAAAATCA
ACGGGACTTTCCAAAATGTCGTAATAACCCCGCCCCGTTGACGCAAATGGGCGGTAGGCGTGTACGGTGG
GAGGTCTATATAAGCAGAGCTGGTTTAGTGAACCGTCAGATCACTAGAAGCTTTATTGCGGTAGTTTATC
ACAGTTAAATTGCTAACGCAGTCAGTGCTTCTGACACAACAGTCTCGAACTTAAGCTGCAGAAGTTGGTC
GTGAGGCACTGGGCAGGTAAGTATCAAGGTTACAAGACAGGTTTAAGGAGACCAATAGAAACTGGGCTTG
TCGAGACAGAGAAGACTCTTGCGTTTCTGATAGGCACCTATTGGTCTTACTGACATCCACTTTGCCTTTC
TCTCCACAGGTGTCCACTCCCAGTTCAATTACAGCTCTTAAGGCTAGAGTATTAATACGACTCACTATAG
GGCTAGCGCTCACCATGGTCTTCACACTCGAAGATTTCGTTGGGGACTGGCGACAGACAGCCGGCTACAA
CCTGGACCAAGTCCTTGAACAGGGAGGTGTGTCCAGTTTGTTTCAGAATCTCGGGGTGTCCGTAACTCCG
ATCCAAAGGATTGTCCTGAGCGGTGAAAATGGGCTGAAGATCGACATCCATGTCATCATCCCGTATGAAG
GTCTGAGCGGCGACCAAATGGGCCAGATCGAAAAAATTTTTAAGGTGGTGTACCCTGTGGATGATCATCA
CTTTAAGGTGATCCTGCACTATGGCACACTGGTAATCGACGGGGTTACGCCGAACATGATCGACTATTTC
GGACGGCCGTATGAAGGCATCGCCGTGTTCGACGGCAAAAAGATCACTGTAACAGGGACCCTGTGGAACG
GCAACAAAATTATCGACGAGCGCCTGATCAACCCCGACGGCTCCCTGCTGTTCCGAGTAACCATCAACGG
AGTGACCGGCTGGCGGCTGTGCGAACGCATTCTGGCGGGCTCGAGCGGCGCGATCGCC
[2397 nt withheld, positions 1599-3995]
GTTTAAACGAATTCGGGCTCGGTACCCGGGGATCCTCTAGAGTCGACCTGCAGGCATGCAAGCTGATCCG
GCTGCTAACAAAGCCCGAAAGGAAGCTGAGTTGGCTGCTGCCACCGCTGAGCAATAACTAGCATAACCCC
TTGGGGCGGCCGCTTCGAGCAGACATGATAAGATACATTGATGAGTTTGGACAAACCACAACTAGAATGC
AGTGAAAAAAATGCTTTATTTGTGAAATTTGTGATGCTATTGCTTTATTTGTAACCATTATAAGCTGCAA
TAAACAAGTTAACAACAACAATTGCATTCATTTTATGTTTCAGGTTCAGGGGGAGATGTGGGAGGTTTTT
TTAAGCAAGTAAAACCTCTACAAATGTGGTAAAATCGAATTTTAACAAAATATTAACGCTTACAATTTCC
TGATGCGGTATTTTCTCCTTACGCATCTGTGCGGTATTTCACACCGCATACGCGGATCTGCGCAGCACCA
TGGCCTGAAATAACCTCTGAAAGAGGAACTTGGTTAGGTACCTTCTGAGGCGGAAAGAACCAGCTGTGGA
ATGTGTGTCAGTTAGGGTGTGGAAAGTCCCCAGGCTCCCCAGCAGGCAGAAGTATGCAAAGCATGCATCT
CAATTAGTCAGCAACCAGGTGTGGAAAGTCCCCAGGCTCCCCAGCAGGCAGAAGTATGCAAAGCATGCAT
CTCAATTAGTCAGCAACCATAGTCCCGCCCCTAACTCCGCCCATCCCGCCCCTAACTCCGCCCAGTTCCG
CCCATTCTCCGCCCCATGGCTGACTAATTTTTTTTATTTATGCAGAGGCCGAGGCCGCCTCGGCCTCTGA
GCTATTCCAGAAGTAGTGAGGAGGCTTTTTTGGAGGCCTAGGCTTTTGCAAAAAGCTTAATTAACTGTTG
ACAATTAATCATCGGCATAGTATATCGGCATAGTATAATACGACAAGGTGAGGAACTAAACCCAGGAGGC
AGATCATGATTGAACAAGATGGATTGCACGCAGGTTCTCCGGCCGCTTGGGTGGAGAGGCTATTCGGCTA
TGACTGGGCACAACAGACAATCGGCTGCTCTGATGCCGCCGTGTTCCGGCTGTCAGCGCAGGGGCGCCCG
GTTCTTTTTGTCAAGACCGACCTGTCCGGTGCCCTGAATGAACTGCAGGACGAGGCAGCGCGGCTATCGT
GGCTGGCCACGACGGGCGTTCCTTGCGCAGCTGTGCTCGACGTTGTCACTGAAGCGGGAAGGGACTGGCT
GCTATTGGGCGAAGTGCCGGGGCAGGATCTCCTGTCATCTCACCTTGCTCCTGCCGAGAAAGTATCCATC
ATGGCTGATGCAATGCGGCGGCTGCATACGCTTGATCCGGCTACCTGCCCATTCGACCACCAAGCGAAAC
ATCGCATCGAGCGAGCACGTACTCGGATGGAAGCCGGTCTTGTCGATCAGGATGATCTGGACGAAGAGCA
TCAGGGGCTCGCGCCAGCCGAACTGTTCGCCAGGCTCAAGGCGCGCATGCCCGACGGCGAGGATCTCGTC
GTGACCCATGGCGATGCCTGCTTGCCGAATATCATGGTGGAAAATGGCCGCTTTTCTGGATTCATCGACT
GTGGCCGGCTGGGTGTGGCGGACCGCTATCAGGACATAGCGTTGGCTACCCGTGATATTGCTGAAGAGCT
TGGCGGCGAATGGGCTGACCGCTTCCTCGTGCTTTACGGTATCGCCGCTCCCGATTCGCAGCGCATCGCC
TTCTATCGCCTTCTTGACGAGTTCTTCTGAGCGGGACTCTGGGGTTCGAAATGACCGACCAAGCGACGCC
CAACCTGCCATCACGATGGCCGCAATAAAATATCTTTATTTTCATTACATCTGTGTGTTGGTTTTTTGTG
TGAATCGATAGCGATAAGGATCCGCTCATGCGATGATAAGCTGTCAAACATGAGAATTACAACTTATATC
GTATGGGGCTGACTTCAGGTGCTACATTTGAAGAGATAAATTGCACTGAAATCTAGAAATATTTTATCTG
ATTAATAAGATGATCTTCTTGAGATCGTTTTGGTCTGCGCGTAATCTCTTGCTCTGAAAACGAAAAAACC
GCCTTGCAGGGCGGTTTTTCGAAGGTTCTCTGAGCTACCAACTCTTTGAACCGAGGTAACTGGCTTGGAG
GAGCGCAGTCACCAAAACTTGTCCTTTCAGTTTAGCCTTAACCGGCGCATGACTTCAAGACTAACTCCTC
TAAATCAATTACCAGTGGCTGCTGCCAGTGGTGCTTTTGCATGTCTTTCCGGGTTGGACTCAAGACGATA
GTTACCGGATAAGGCGCAGCGGTCGGACTGAACGGGGGGTTCGTGCATACAGTCCAGCTTGGAGCGAACT
GCCTACCCGGAACTGAGTGTCAGGCGTGGAATGAGACAAACGCGGCCATAACAGCGGAATGACACCGGTA
AACCGAAAGGCAGGAACAGGAGAGCGCACGAGGGAGCCGCCAGGGGGAAACGCCTGGTATCTTTATAGTC
CTGTCGGGTTTCGCCACCACTGATTTGAGCGTCAGATTTCGTGATGCTTGTCAGGGGGGCGGAGCCTATG
GAAAAACGGCTTTGCCGCGGCCCTCTCACTTCCCTGTTAAGTATCTTCCTGGCATCTTCCAGGAAATCTC
CGCCCCGTTCGTAAGCCATTTCCGCTCGCCGCAGTCGAACGACCGAGCGTAGCGAGTCAGTGAGCGAGGA
AGCGGAATATATCCTGTATCACATATTCTGCTGACGCACCGGTGCAGCCTTTTTTCTCCTGCCACATGAA
GCACTTCACTGACACCCTCATCAGTGCCAACATAGTAAGCCAGTATACACTCCGCTAGCGCTGATGTCCG
GCGGTGCTTTTGCCGTTACGCACCACCCCGTCATGAGATTACGCGTTTTAGCGGTGCGTACAATTAAGGG
ATTATGGTAAATCCACTTACTGTCTGCCCTCGTAGCCATCGAGATAAACCGCAGTACTCCGGCCACGATG
CGTCCGGCGTAGAGGATCGAGATCT
